Addgene plasmid #13771: pCAFNF-DsRed
Purpose: Flp recombinase-dependent expression of DsRed, i.e. DsRed is only expressed in the presence of Flp due to a transcriptional stop in between the FRT sites.
Depositing lab: Connie Cepko. Depositing organization: Harvard Medical School. Publication: Controlled expression of transgenes introduced by in vivo electroporation. Matsuda T, Cepko CL. Proc Natl Acad Sci U S A. 2007 Jan 16;104(3):1027-32. doi: 10.1073/pnas.0610155104 PubMed 17209010.
Backbone
  Vector backbone: pCAGEN
  Backbone size w/o insert (bp): 6061
  Vector type: Mammalian Expression ; Flp/FRT
  Selectable markers: Neomycin (select with G418)
Growth in bacteria
  Bacterial resistance: Ampicillin, 100 μg/mL
  Growth temperature: 37°C
  Growth strain: DH5alpha
  Copy number: High Copy
Gene/Insert
  Gene/Insert name: DsRed2 (alt names: DsRed; red fluorescent protein)
  Species: Discosoma sp
  Insert size (bp): 728
  Promoter: CAG
  Cloning method: Restriction Enzyme; 5′ cloning site EcoRI (not destroyed); 3′ cloning site NotI (not destroyed)
  Sequencing primers: 5′ pCAG-F
Resource information
  A portion of this plasmid was derived from a plasmid made by: This vector is derived from pCALNL5 (Kanegae et al. NAR 23, 3816-3821 (1995)) obtained from Dr. Saito I (Univ. of Tokyo). DsRed was from pDsRed2-N1 (Clontech).
Terms and licenses: Academic/Nonprofit Terms; Industry Terms: Not Available to Industry
Depositor comments: Flp recombinase-dependent inducible expression vector. DsRed is expressed only in the presence of Flp.
How to cite: pCAFNF-DsRed was a gift from Connie Cepko (Addgene plasmid # 13771 ; http://n2t.net/addgene:13771 ; RRID:Addgene_13771)
