[The description below was written by a language model from this plasmid's Addgene catalogue record, the feature table of its GenBank file and pLannotate feature annotations shown in this document.]
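Description:
pCAFNF-DsRed is a mammalian expression plasmid built on the pCAGEN backbone that reports Flp recombinase activity by switching on the red fluorescent protein DsRed2. It is propagated in E. coli as a high-copy plasmid through a ColE1/pUC-type origin and selected with ampicillin via the β-lactamase gene. An SV40 origin of replication and remnants of lac regulatory sequence are also present in the backbone.

The expression unit is driven by the CAG promoter, annotated here as the CMV immediate-early enhancer, the chicken β-actin promoter and a chimeric β-actin/β-globin intron. Immediately downstream lies a stop cassette flanked by two minimal FRT sites in the same orientation. It contains the neomycin phosphotransferase gene, a fragment of the bleomycin-resistance gene and an SV40 polyadenylation signal. In the unrecombined plasmid, transcripts from CAG encode neo (the listed G418 marker) and terminate at the SV40 poly(A) signal, so the downstream DsRed2 coding sequence is not expressed. When Flp is supplied, it excises the segment between the FRT sites, leaving a single FRT and placing DsRed2 directly under CAG control, with a rabbit β-globin polyadenylation signal completing the transcript. The minimal FRT sites are annotated as supporting excision but not integration. DsRed2, from Discosoma sp., sits between EcoRI and NotI sites that remain intact.

The design derives from an analogous earlier vector, pCALNL5. The associated publication concerns controlled transgene expression after in vivo electroporation, where such a plasmid is co-delivered with a Flp source to restrict or time reporter expression. The accompanying GenBank record covers only a 644 bp portion spanning one FRT site and the start of neo, whereas the generated feature table describes the full 6,789 nt depositor sequence.
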