Features (pLannotate 1.2.2; 23 found; start..end, strand, type, name):
      4..383     +  enhancer       CMV enhancer: human cytomegalovirus immediate early enhancer
    386..661     +  promoter       chicken β-actin promoter: No description available
    662..1670    +  intron         chimeric intron: chimera between introns from chicken β-actin and rabbit β-globin
   1745..1778    +  protein_bind   FRT (minimal): supports FLP-mediated excision but not integration (Turan and Bode, 2011) FLP recombinase from the Saccharomyces cerevisiae 2μ plasmid
   1821..2612    +  CDS            neo: KKA2_KLEPN - Also known as kan, nptII. Experimental evidence at protein level: Swiss-Prot protein existence level 1. Resistance to kanamycin, neomycin, paromomycin, ribostamycin, butirosin and gentamicin B. From Klebsiella pneumoniae.
   2636..2788    +  CDS            ble (fragment): BLE_KLEPN - Experimental evidence at protein level: Swiss-Prot protein existence level 1. Binding protein with a strong affinity to the bleomycin family of antibiotics. Binds to CL990; an antimitotic-antibiotic compound. From Klebsiella pneumoniae.
   2795..2929    +  polyA_signal   SV40 poly(A) signal: SV40 polyadenylation signal
   2938..2971    +  protein_bind   FRT (minimal): supports FLP-mediated excision but not integration (Turan and Bode, 2011) FLP recombinase from the Saccharomyces cerevisiae 2μ plasmid
   3001..3037    +  misc_feature   MCS (fragment): multiple cloning site
   3051..3728    +  CDS            DsRed2: improved tetrameric variant of DsRed fluorescent protein mammalian codon-optimized
   3736..3807    +  CDS            HBB (fragment): HBB_PONPY - Experimental evidence at transcript level: Swiss-Prot protein existence level 2. Involved in oxygen transport from the lung to the various peripheral tissues. From Pongo pygmaeus (Bornean orangutan).
   3878..3933    +  polyA_signal   β-globin poly(A) signal: rabbit β-globin polyadenylation signal (Gil and Proudfoot, 1987)
   4316..4332    -  protein_bind   lac operator: The lac repressor binds to the lac operator to inhibit transcription in E. coli. This inhibition can be relieved by adding lactose or isopropyl-β-D-thiogalactopyranoside (IPTG). lac repressor encoded by lacI
   4340..4370    -  promoter       lac promoter: promoter for the E. coli lac operon
   4385..4406    -  protein_bind   CAP binding site: CAP binding activates transcription in the presence of cAMP. E. coli catabolite activator protein
   4419..4458    -  CDS            lacI (fragment): lac repressor; lacI; The lac repressor binds to the lac operator to inhibit transcription in E. coli. This inhibition can be relieved by adding lactose or isopropyl-β-D-thiogalactopyranoside (IPTG).
   4465..4487    +  promoter       SV40 promoter (fragment): SV40 enhancer and early promoter
   4511..4646    +  rep_origin     SV40 ori: SV40 origin of replication
   4666..4800    +  polyA_signal   SV40 poly(A) signal: SV40 polyadenylation signal
   4802..4856    -  CDS            lacI (fragment): lac repressor; lacI; The lac repressor binds to the lac operator to inhibit transcription in E. coli. This inhibition can be relieved by adding lactose or isopropyl-β-D-thiogalactopyranoside (IPTG).
   5039..5627    -  rep_origin     ori: high-copy-number ColE1/pMB1/pBR322/pUC origin of replication
   5798..6658    -  CDS            AmpR: β-lactamase; bla; confers resistance to ampicillin, carbenicillin, and related antibiotics
   6659..6763    -  promoter       AmpR promoter: bla
>Addgene plasmid #13771 | pCAFNF-DsRed | depositor full sequence | sequence record 7760 | Author sequence
GTCGACATTGATTATTGACTAGTTATTAATAGTAATCAATTACGGGGTCATTAGTTCATAGCCCATATAT
GGAGTTCCGCGTTACATAACTTACGGTAAATGGCCCGCCTGGCTGACCGCCCAACGACCCCCGCCCATTG
ACGTCAATAATGACGTATGTTCCCATAGTAACGCCAATAGGGACTTTCCATTGACGTCAATGGGTGGACT
ATTTACGGTAAACTGCCCACTTGGCAGTACATCAAGTGTATCATATGCCAAGTACGCCCCCTATTGACGT
CAATGACGGTAAATGGCCCGCCTGGCATTATGCCCAGTACATGACCTTATGGGACTTTCCTACTTGGCAG
TACATCTACGTATTAGTCATCGCTATTACCATGGGTCGAGGTGAGCCCCACGTTCTGCTTCACTCTCCCC
ATCTCCCCCCCCTCCCCACCCCCAATTTTGTATTTATTTATTTTTTAATTATTTTGTGCAGCGATGGGGG
CGGGGGGGGGGGGGGCGCGCGCCAGGCGGGGCGGGGCGGGGCGAGGGGCGGGGCGGGGCGAGGCGGAGAG
GTGCGGCGGCAGCCAATCAGAGCGGCGCGCTCCGAAAGTTTCCTTTTATGGCGAGGCGGCGGCGGCGGCG
GCCCTATAAAAAGCGAAGCGCGCGGCGGGCGGGAGTCGCTGCGTTGCCTTCGCCCCGTGCCCCGCTCCGC
GCCGCCTCGCGCCGCCCGCCCCGGCTCTGACTGACCGCGTTACTCCCACAGGTGAGCGGGCGGGACGGCC
CTTCTCCTCCGGGCTGTAATTAGCGCTTGGTTTAATGACGGCTCGTTTCTTTTCTGTGGCTGCGTGAAAG
CCTTAAAGGGCTCCGGGAGGGCCCTTTGTGCGGGGGGGAGCGGCTCGGGGGGTGCGTGCGTGTGTGTGTG
CGTGGGGAGCGCCGCGTGCGGCCCGCGCTGCCCGGCGGCTGTGAGCGCTGCGGGCGCGGCGCGGGGCTTT
GTGCGCTCCGCGTGTGCGCGAGGGGAGCGCGGCCGGGGGCGGTGCCCCGCGGTGCGGGGGGGCTGCGAGG
GGAACAAAGGCTGCGTGCGGGGTGTGTGCGTGGGGGGGTGAGCAGGGGGTGTGGGCGCGGCGGTCGGGCT
GTAACCCCCCCCTGCACCCCCCTCCCCGAGTTGCTGAGCACGGCCCGGCTTCGGGTGCGGGGCTCCGTGC
GGGGCGTGGCGCGGGGCTCGCCGTGCCGGGCGGGGGGTGGCGGCAGGTGGGGGTGCCGGGCGGGGCGGGG
CCGCCTCGGGCCGGGGAGGGCTCGGGGGAGGGGCGCGGCGGCCCCGGAGCGCCGGCGGCTGTCGAGGCGC
GGCGAGCCGCAGCCATTGCCTTTTATGGTAATCGTGCGAGAGGGCGCAGGGACTTCCTTTGTCCCAAATC
TGGCGGAGCCGAAATCTGGGAGGCGCCGCCGCACCCCCTCTAGCGGGCGCGGGCGAAGCGGTGCGGCGCC
GGCAGGAAGGAAATGGGCGGGGAGGGCCTTCGTGCGTCGCCGCGCCGCCGTCCCCTTCTCCATCTCCAGC
CTCGGGGCTGCCGCAGGGGGACGGCTGCCTTCGGGGGGGACGGGGCAGGGCGGGGTTCGGCTTCTGGCGT
GTGACCGGCGGCTCTAGAGCCTCTGCTAACCATGTTCATGCCTTCTTCTTTTTCCTACAGCTCCTGGGCA
ACGTGCTGGTTATTGTGCTGTCTCATCATTTTGGCAAAGAATTGATTAATTCGAGCGAACGCGTGAAGTT
CCTATTCTCTAGAAAGTATAGGAACTTCCGGATTTGATCTGATCAAGAGACAGGATGAGGATCGTTTCGC
ATGATTGAACAAGATGGATTGCACGCAGGTTCTCCGGCCGCTTGGGTGGAGAGGCTATTCGGCTATGACT
GGGCACAACAGACAATCGGCTGCTCTGATGCCGCCGTGTTCCGGCTGTCAGCGCAGGGGCGCCCGGTTCT
TTTTGTCAAGACCGACCTGTCCGGTGCCCTGAATGAACTGCAGGACGAGGCAGCGCGGCTATCGTGGCTG
GCCACGACGGGCGTTCCTTGCGCAGCTGTGCTCGACGTTGTCACTGAAGCGGGAAGGGACTGGCTGCTAT
TGGGCGAAGTGCCGGGGCAGGATCTCCTGTCATCTCACCTTGCTCCTGCCGAGAAAGTATCCATCATGGC
TGATGCAATGCGGCGGCTGCATACGCTTGATCCGGCTACCTGCCCATTCGACCACCAAGCGAAACATCGC
ATCGAGCGAGCACGTACTCGGATGGAAGCCGGTCTTGTCGATCAGGATGATCTGGACGAAGAGCATCAGG
GGCTCGCGCCAGCCGAACTGTTCGCCAGGCTCAAGGCGCGCATGCCCGACGGCGAGGATCTCGTCGTGAC
CCATGGCGATGCCTGCTTGCCGAATATCATGGTGGAAAATGGCCGCTTTTCTGGATTCATCGACTGTGGC
CGGCTGGGTGTGGCGGACCGCTATCAGGACATAGCGTTGGCTACCCGTGATATTGCTGAAGAGCTTGGCG
GCGAATGGGCTGACCGCTTCCTCGTGCTTTACGGTATCGCCGCTCCCGATTCGCAGCGCATCGCCTTCTA
TCGCCTTCTTGACGAGTTCTTCTGAGCGGGACTCTGGGGTTCGAAATGACCGACCAAGCGACGCCCAACC
TGCCATCACGAGATTTCGATTCCACCGCCGCCTTCTATGAAAGGTTGGGCTTCGGAATCGTTTTCCGGGA
CGCCGGCTGGATGATCCTCCAGCGCGGGGATCTCATGCTGGAGTTCTTCGCCCACCCCATCGATAACTTG
TTTATTGCAGCTTATAATGGTTACAAATAAAGCAATAGCATCACAAATTTCACAAATAAAGCATTTTTTT
CACTGCATTCTAGTTGTGGTTTGTCCAAACTCATCAATGTATCTTATCATGTCTGGATCAAATCCGAGAA
GTTCCTATTCTCTAGAAAGTATAGGAACTTCATCTCGAGTCGCTCGGTACGATTTAAATTGAATTCTGCA
GTCGACGGTACCGCGGGCCCGGGATCCACCGGTCGCCACCATGGCCTCCTCCGAGAACGTCATCACCGAG
TTCATGCGCTTCAAGGTGCGCATGGAGGGCACCGTGAACGGCCACGAGTTCGAGATCGAGGGCGAGGGCG
AGGGCCGCCCCTACGAGGGCCACAACACCGTGAAGCTGAAGGTGACCAAGGGCGGCCCCCTGCCCTTCGC
CTGGGACATCCTGTCCCCCCAGTTCCAGTACGGCTCCAAGGTGTACGTGAAGCACCCCGCCGACATCCCC
GACTACAAGAAGCTGTCCTTCCCCGAGGGCTTCAAGTGGGAGCGCGTGATGAACTTCGAGGACGGCGGCG
TGGCGACCGTGACCCAGGACTCCTCCCTGCAGGACGGCTGCTTCATCTACAAGGTGAAGTTCATCGGCGT
GAACTTCCCCTCCGACGGCCCCGTGATGCAGAAGAAGACCATGGGCTGGGAGGCCTCCACCGAGCGCCTG
TACCCCCGCGACGGCGTGCTGAAGGGCGAGACCCACAAGGCCCTGAAGCTGAAGGACGGCGGCCACTACC
TGGTGGAGTTCAAGTCCATCTACATGGCCAAGAAGCCCGTGCAGCTGCCCGGCTACTACTACGTGGACGC
CAAGCTGGACATCACCTCCCACAACGAGGACTACACCATCGTGGAGCAGTACGAGCGCACCGAGGGCCGC
CACCACCTGTTCCTGTAGCGGCCGCACTCCTCAGGTGCAGGCTGCCTATCAGAAGGTGGTGGCTGGTGTG
GCCAATGCCCTGGCTCACAAATACCACTGAGATCTTTTTCCCTCTGCCAAAAATTATGGGGACATCATGA
AGCCCCTTGAGCATCTGACTTCTGGCTAATAAAGGAAATTTATTTTCATTGCAATAGTGTGTTGGAATTT
TTTGTGTCTCTCACTCGGAAGGACATATGGGAGGGCAAATCATTTAAAACATCAGAATGAGTATTTGGTT
TAGAGTTTGGCAACATATGCCATATGCTGGCTGCCATGAACAAAGGTGGCTATAAAGAGGTCATCAGTAT
ATGAAACAGCCCCCTGCTGTCCATTCCTTATTCCATAGAAAAGCCTTGACTTGAGGTTAGATTTTTTTTA
TATTTTGTTTTGTGTTATTTTTTTCTTTAACATCCCTAAAATTTTCCTTACATGTTTTACTAGCCAGATT
TTTCCTCCTCTCCTGACTACTCCCAGTCATAGCTGTCCCTCTTCTCTTATGAAGATCCCTCGACCTGCAG
CCCAAGCTTGGCGTAATCATGGTCATAGCTGTTTCCTGTGTGAAATTGTTATCCGCTCACAATTCCACAC
AACATACGAGCCGGAAGCATAAAGTGTAAAGCCTGGGGTGCCTAATGAGTGAGCTAACTCACATTAATTG
CGTTGCGCTCACTGCCCGCTTTCCAGTCGGGAAACCTGTCGTGCCAGCGGATCCGCATCTCAATTAGTCA
GCAACCATAGTCCCGCCCCTAACTCCGCCCATCCCGCCCCTAACTCCGCCCAGTTCCGCCCATTCTCCGC
CCCATGGCTGACTAATTTTTTTTATTTATGCAGAGGCCGAGGCCGCCTCGGCCTCTGAGCTATTCCAGAA
GTAGTGAGGAGGCTTTTTTGGAGGCCTAGGCTTTTGCAAAAAGCTAACTTGTTTATTGCAGCTTATAATG
GTTACAAATAAAGCAATAGCATCACAAATTTCACAAATAAAGCATTTTTTTCACTGCATTCTAGTTGTGG
TTTGTCCAAACTCATCAATGTATCTTATCATGTCTGGATCCGCTGCATTAATGAATCGGCCAACGCGCGG
GGAGAGGCGGTTTGCGTATTGGGCGCTCTTCCGCTTCCTCGCTCACTGACTCGCTGCGCTCGGTCGTTCG
GCTGCGGCGAGCGGTATCAGCTCACTCAAAGGCGGTAATACGGTTATCCACAGAATCAGGGGATAACGCA
GGAAAGAACATGTGAGCAAAAGGCCAGCAAAAGGCCAGGAACCGTAAAAAGGCCGCGTTGCTGGCGTTTT
TCCATAGGCTCCGCCCCCCTGACGAGCATCACAAAAATCGACGCTCAAGTCAGAGGTGGCGAAACCCGAC
AGGACTATAAAGATACCAGGCGTTTCCCCCTGGAAGCTCCCTCGTGCGCTCTCCTGTTCCGACCCTGCCG
CTTACCGGATACCTGTCCGCCTTTCTCCCTTCGGGAAGCGTGGCGCTTTCTCAATGCTCACGCTGTAGGT
ATCTCAGTTCGGTGTAGGTCGTTCGCTCCAAGCTGGGCTGTGTGCACGAACCCCCCGTTCAGCCCGACCG
CTGCGCCTTATCCGGTAACTATCGTCTTGAGTCCAACCCGGTAAGACACGACTTATCGCCACTGGCAGCA
GCCACTGGTAACAGGATTAGCAGAGCGAGGTATGTAGGCGGTGCTACAGAGTTCTTGAAGTGGTGGCCTA
ACTACGGCTACACTAGAAGGACAGTATTTGGTATCTGCGCTCTGCTGAAGCCAGTTACCTTCGGAAAAAG
AGTTGGTAGCTCTTGATCCGGCAAACAAACCACCGCTGGTAGCGGTGGTTTTTTTGTTTGCAAGCAGCAG
ATTACGCGCAGAAAAAAAGGATCTCAAGAAGATCCTTTGATCTTTTCTACGGGGTCTGACGCTCAGTGGA
ACGAAAACTCACGTTAAGGGATTTTGGTCATGAGATTATCAAAAAGGATCTTCACCTAGATCCTTTTAAA
TTAAAAATGAAGTTTTAAATCAATCTAAAGTATATATGAGTAAACTTGGTCTGACAGTTACCAATGCTTA
ATCAGTGAGGCACCTATCTCAGCGATCTGTCTATTTCGTTCATCCATAGTTGCCTGACTCCCCGTCGTGT
AGATAACTACGATACGGGAGGGCTTACCATCTGGCCCCAGTGCTGCAATGATACCGCGAGACCCACGCTC
ACCGGCTCCAGATTTATCAGCAATAAACCAGCCAGCCGGAAGGGCCGAGCGCAGAAGTGGTCCTGCAACT
TTATCCGCCTCCATCCAGTCTATTAATTGTTGCCGGGAAGCTAGAGTAAGTAGTTCGCCAGTTAATAGTT
TGCGCAACGTTGTTGCCATTGCTACAGGCATCGTGGTGTCACGCTCGTCGTTTGGTATGGCTTCATTCAG
CTCCGGTTCCCAACGATCAAGGCGAGTTACATGATCCCCCATGTTGTGCAAAAAAGCGGTTAGCTCCTTC
GGTCCTCCGATCGTTGTCAGAAGTAAGTTGGCCGCAGTGTTATCACTCATGGTTATGGCAGCACTGCATA
ATTCTCTTACTGTCATGCCATCCGTAAGATGCTTTTCTGTGACTGGTGAGTACTCAACCAAGTCATTCTG
AGAATAGTGTATGCGGCGACCGAGTTGCTCTTGCCCGGCGTCAATACGGGATAATACCGCGCCACATAGC
AGAACTTTAAAAGTGCTCATCATTGGAAAACGTTCTTCGGGGCGAAAACTCTCAAGGATCTTACCGCTGT
TGAGATCCAGTTCGATGTAACCCACTCGTGCACCCAACTGATCTTCAGCATCTTTTACTTTCACCAGCGT
TTCTGGGTGAGCAAAAACAGGAAGGCAAAATGCCGCAAAAAAGGGAATAAGGGCGACACGGAAATGTTGA
ATACTCATACTCTTCCTTTTTCAATATTATTGAAGCATTTATCAGGGTTATTGTCTCATGAGCGGATACA
TATTTGAATGTATTTAGAAAAATAAACAAATAGGGGTTCCGCGCACATTTCCCCGAAAAGTGCCACCTG
