LOCUS       Exported 644 bp ds-DNA linear SYN 19-MAY-2021
DEFINITION  Flp recombinase-dependent expression of DsRed, i.e. DsRed is only
            expressed in the presence of Flp due to a transcriptional stop in
            between the FRT sites..
ACCESSION   .
VERSION     .
KEYWORDS    pCAFNF-DsRed
SOURCE      synthetic DNA construct
  ORGANISM  synthetic DNA construct
REFERENCE   1 (bases 1 to 644)
  AUTHORS   Matsuda T, Cepko CL
  TITLE     Controlled expression of transgenes introduced by in vivo
            electroporation.
  JOURNAL   Proc Natl Acad Sci U S A. 2007 Jan 5. ():.
  PUBMED    17209010
REFERENCE   2 (bases 1 to 644)
  AUTHORS   .
  TITLE     Direct Submission
  JOURNAL   Exported May 19, 2021 from SnapGene Server 1.1.58
            http://www.snapgene.com
FEATURES             Location/Qualifiers
     source          1..644
                     /organism="synthetic DNA construct"
                     /mol_type="other DNA"
     protein_bind    12..45
                     /label=FRT (minimal)
                     /bound_moiety="FLP recombinase from the Saccharomyces
                     cerevisiae 2u plasmid"
                     /note="supports FLP-mediated excision but not integration
                     (Turan and Bode, 2011)"
     primer_bind     complement(142..161)
                     /label=Neo-R
                     /note="Neomycin resistance gene, reverse primer"
ORIGIN
        1 agcgaacgcg tgaagttcct attctctaga aagtatagga acttccggat ttgatctgat
       61 caagagacag gatgaggatc gtttcgcatg attgaacaag atggattgca cgcaggttct
      121 ccggccgctt gggtggagag gctattcggc tatgactggg cacaacagac aatcggctgc
      181 tctgatgccg ccgtgttccg gctgtcagcg caggggcgcc cggttctttt tgtcaagacc
      241 gacctgtccg gtgccctgaa tgaactgcag gacgaggcag cgcggctatc gtggctggcc
      301 acgacgggcg ttccttgcgc agctgtgctc gacgttgtca ctgaagcggg aagggactgg
      361 ctgctattgg gcgaagtgcc ggggcaggat ctcctgtcat ctcaccttgc tcctgccgag
      421 aaagtatcca tcatggctga tgcaatgcgg cggctgcata cgcttgatcc ggctacctgc
      481 ccattcgacc accaagcgaa acatcgcatc gagcgagcac gtactcggat ggaagccggt
      541 cttgtcgatc aggatgatct ggacgaagag catcaggggc tcgcgccagc cgaactgttc
      601 gccaggctca aggcgcgcat gcccgacggc gaggatctcg tcgt
//
